Addgene plasmid #174627: pB80-KIF1A(1-383)-GFP-SSPB(micro)
Purpose: Constitutively active KIF1A for optogenetic heterodimerization to iLID via SSPB(micro)
Depositing lab: Lukas Kapitein. Depositing organization: Utrecht University. Publication: An optimized toolbox for the optogenetic control of intracellular transport. Nijenhuis W, van Grinsven MMP, Kapitein LC. J Cell Biol. 2020 Apr 6;219(4). pii: 133834. doi: 10.1083/jcb.201907149. PubMed 32328628.
Backbone
  Vector backbone: B-actin
  Vector type: Mammalian Expression
Growth in bacteria
  Bacterial resistance: Ampicillin, 100 μg/mL
  Growth temperature: 37°C
  Growth strain: DH5alpha
  Copy number: High Copy
Gene/Insert
  Gene/Insert name: KIF1A(1-383)-GFP-SSPB(micro)
  Species: M. musculus (mouse), Synthetic
  Insert size (bp): 2423
  Mutation: mmKIF1A(aa1-383): Pro202Ala; EGFP: Met1Del; SSPB:Arg73Gln
  Entrez Gene: Kif1a (a.k.a. A, ATSV, C630002N23Rik, Gm1626, Kn, Kns1)
  Promoter: Chicken beta-actin
  Tag / fusion protein: GFP-SSPB(micro) (C terminal on insert)
  Cloning method: Restriction Enzyme; 5′ cloning site unknown (unknown if destroyed)
Terms and licenses: Academic/Nonprofit Terms; Industry Terms: Not Available to Industry
Depositor comments: Internal plasmid ID: WN234
How to cite: pB80-KIF1A(1-383)-GFP-SSPB(micro) was a gift from Lukas Kapitein (Addgene plasmid # 174627 ; http://n2t.net/addgene:174627 ; RRID:Addgene_174627)
