[The description below was written by a language model from this plasmid's Addgene catalogue record and pLannotate feature annotations shown in this document.]
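Description:
pB80-KIF1A(1-383)-GFP-SSPB(micro) is a mammalian expression plasmid of about 8.4 kb built on a chicken β-actin promoter backbone. It is propagated in E. coli through a high-copy ColE1/pUC-type origin and selected with ampicillin via the β-lactamase gene. The feature table also shows bacterial backbone remnants (partial lacZα, lacI, rop and bom segments and a lac promoter/operator) that play no evident role in expression. No mammalian selection marker is annotated, which is consistent with use by transient transfection.

The expression cassette starts with the chicken β-actin promoter, followed by an intron annotated as a chimeric β-actin/β-globin intron that spans the numbering origin of the circular sequence. It ends in an SV40 polyadenylation signal. The 2.4 kb insert encodes a single fusion protein: the first 383 residues of mouse kinesin-3 KIF1A carrying a Pro202Ala substitution, then EGFP lacking its initiator methionine, then SSPB(micro), an SspB fragment with the Arg73Gln change. The automated annotation labels the motor segment as a Kif1c fragment, which most likely reflects homology between kinesin-3 motor domains rather than a different insert. The catalogue entry identifies it as Kif1a.

The record describes the truncated motor as constitutively active. SspB is the binding partner of the light-switchable iLID module, so blue light should recruit this fluorescent motor to any cargo or organelle tagged with iLID. The plasmid forms part of a toolbox for optogenetic control of intracellular transport, with EGFP allowing the motor's localisation to be imaged.
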