Features (pLannotate 1.2.2; 17 found; start..end, strand, type, name):
   1032..2180    +  CDS            Kif1c (fragment): KIF1C_MOUSE - Experimental evidence at protein level: Swiss-Prot protein existence level 1. Motor required for the retrograde transport of Golgi vesicles to the endoplasmic reticulum. Has a microtubule plus end-directed motility (By similarity). From Mus musculus (Mouse).
   2277..2993    +  CDS            EGFP: EGFP is a basic (constitutively fluorescent) green fluorescent protein published in 1996, derived from Aequorea victoria. It is reported to be a rapidly-maturing weak dimer with moderate acid sensitivity.
   3123..3452    +  CDS            sspB (fragment): SSPB_HAEIN - Experimental evidence at protein level: Swiss-Prot protein existence level 1. Also stimulates degradation of the N-terminus of RseA (residues 1-108, alone or in complex with sigma-E) by ClpX-ClpP in a non-ssrA-mediated fashion. From Haemophilus influenzae (strain ATCC 51907 / DSM 11121 / KW20 / Rd).
   3477..3562    +  CDS            large T antigen (fragment): large T antigen from SV40 (simian virus 40)
   3585..3719    +  polyA_signal   SV40 poly(A) signal: SV40 polyadenylation signal
   3757..3773    -  protein_bind   lac operator: The lac repressor binds to the lac operator to inhibit transcription in E. coli. This inhibition can be relieved by adding lactose or isopropyl-β-D-thiogalactopyranoside (IPTG). lac repressor encoded by lacI
   3781..3811    -  promoter       lac promoter: promoter for the E. coli lac operon
   3826..3847    -  protein_bind   CAP binding site: CAP binding activates transcription in the presence of cAMP. E. coli catabolite activator protein
   3860..3952    -  CDS            lacI (fragment): lac repressor; lacI; The lac repressor binds to the lac operator to inhibit transcription in E. coli. This inhibition can be relieved by adding lactose or isopropyl-β-D-thiogalactopyranoside (IPTG).
   4135..4723    -  rep_origin     ori: high-copy-number ColE1/pMB1/pBR322/pUC origin of replication
   4894..5754    -  CDS            AmpR: β-lactamase; bla; confers resistance to ampicillin, carbenicillin, and related antibiotics
   5755..5859    -  promoter       AmpR promoter: bla
   5954..5989    +  CDS            rop (fragment): Rop protein, which maintains plasmids at low copy number; rop
   6091..6190    +  misc_feature   bom (fragment): basis of mobility region from pBR322
   6196..6350    -  CDS            lacZα (fragment): LacZα fragment of β-galactosidase; lacZ fragment
   8150..8425    +  promoter       chicken β-actin promoter: No description available
   8426..968     +  intron         chimeric intron (across the origin): chimera between introns from chicken β-actin and rabbit β-globin
>Addgene plasmid #174627 | pB80-KIF1A(1-383)-GFP-SSPB(micro) | addgene full sequence | sequence record 346971 | Addgene NGS Result
AGTCGCTGCGCGCTGCCTTCGCCCCGTGCCCCGCTCCGCCGCCGCCTCGCGCCGCCCGCCCCGGCTCTGA
CTGACCGCGTTACTCCCACAGGTGAGCGGGCGGGACGGCCCTTCTCCTCCGGGCTGTAATTAGCGCTTGG
TTTAATGACGGCTCGTTTCTTTTCTGTGGCTGCGTGAAAGCCTTAAAGGGCTCCGGGAGGGCCCTTTGTG
CGGGGGGGAGCGGCTCGGGGGGTGCGTGCGTGTGTGTGTGCGTGGGGAGCGCCGCGTGCGGCTCCGCGCT
GCCCGGCGGCTGTGAGCGCTGCGGGCGCGGCGCGGGGCTTTGTGCGCTCCGCAGTGTGCGCGAGGGGAGC
GCGGCCGGGGGCGGTGCCCCGCGGTGCGGGGGGGGCTGCGAGGGGAACAAAGGCTGCGTGCGGGGTGTGT
GCGTGGGGGGGTGAGCAGGGGGTGTGGGCGCGGCGGTCGGGCTGTAACCCCCCCCTGCACCCCCCTCCCC
GAGTTGCTGAGCACGGCCCGGCTTCGGGTGCGGGGCTCCGTGCGGGGCGTGGCGCGGGGCTCGCCGTGCC
GGGCGGGGGGTGGCGGCAGGTGGGGGTGCCGGGCGGGGCGGGGCCGCCTCGGGCCGGGGAGGGCTCGGGG
GAGGGGCGCGGCGGCCCCCGGAGCGCCGGCGGCTGTCGAGGCGCGGCGAGCCGCAGCCATTGCCTTTTAT
GGTAATCGTGCGAGAGGGCGCAGGGACTTCCTTTGTCCCAAATCTGTGCGGAGCCGAAATCTGGGAGGCG
CCGCCGCACCCCCTCTAGCGGGCGCGGGGCGAAGCGGTGCGGCGCCGGCAGGAAGGAAATGGGCGGGGAG
GGCCTTCGTGCGTCGCCGCGCCGCCGTCCCCTTCTCCATCTCCAGCCTCGGGGCTGTCCGCAGGGGGACG
GCTGCCTTCGGGGGGGACGGGGCAGGGCGGGGTTCGGCTTCTGGCGTGTGACCGGCGGGGTTTATATCTT
CCCTTCTCTGTTCCTCCGCAGCCCCCAAGCTAGGCAATTGGGCGCGCCACCATGGCCGGGGCTTCGGTGA
AGGTGGCGGTGCGTGTCCGCCCCTTCAACTCCCGGGAAATGAGCCGAGACTCCAAGTGCATCATTCAGAT
GTCTGGAAGCACCACCACTATTGTCAACCCCAAACAGCCCAAGGAGACACCCAAGAGCTTCAGCTTTGAT
TACTCCTACTGGTCACATACCTCGCCGGAGGACATCAACTATGCCTCTCAGAAGCAGGTCTACAGGGACA
TTGGGGAAGAGATGCTACAGCATGCCTTTGAGGGCTACAATGTGTGCATCTTTGCCTATGGGCAGACGGG
GGCCGGCAAGTCCTACACCATGATGGGGAAACAGGAGAAGGACCAGCAAGGCATCATTCCACAGCTCTGC
GAAGACCTCTTCTCTCGAATCAACGACACCACCAACGACAACATGTCCTACTCTGTGGAGGTCAGCTACA
TGGAGATTTACTGTGAGCGAGTCCGTGACCTCCTGAACCCCAAGAACAAAGGCAACCTGCGTGTGAGGGA
GCACCCTCTGCTGGGGCCTTATGTGGAGGACCTCTCCAAGCTGGCTGTAACCTCCTACAATGACATCCAG
GACCTCATGGACTCAGGGAACAAGGCCAGGACTGTGGCGGCCACAAACATGAATGAGACCAGCAGCCGTT
CTCACGCAGTCTTCAACATCATCTTTACCCAGAAGCGCCATGATGCAGAGACCAACATCACCACAGAGAA
AGTGAGCAAAATCAGCCTGGTGGACCTGGCAGGCAGTGAACGAGCCGACTCCACAGGAGCCAAGGGCACG
CGACTCAAGGAGGGGGCCAACATCAACAAGTCTTTGACCACCCTGGGAAAGGTCATCTCTGCTCTGGCTG
AAATGGACTCTGGACCCAACAAGAACAAGAAAAAGAAGAAGACAGATTTCATCCCTTACCGAGACTCCGT
ATTGACATGGCTTCTCCGGGAAAACCTCGGTGGCAACTCAAGGACAGCCATGGTGGCAGCCCTGAGCCCT
GCGGACATCAACTATGATGAGACCCTCAGCACACTGAGATATGCAGATCGGGCCAAACAAATCCGCTGCA
ATGCCATCATCAATGAAGACCCCAACAACAAGCTGATTAGAGAACTGAAGGATGAGGTGACCCGGCTGCG
GGACCTTCTGTCTAGAGGTGGCGGGGGCAGTGGGGGAGGGGGAAGTGGAGGCGGCGGTTCTGGCGGGGGA
GGCTCCGGKGGSGGGGGGCGSGGGGGKGGGAGTAAGCTTGTGAGCAAGGGCGAGGAGCTGTTCACCGGGG
TGGTGCCCATCCTGGTCGAGCTGGACGGCGACGTAAACGGCCACAAGTTCAGCGTGTCCGGCGAGGGCGA
GGGCGATGCCACCTACGGCAAGCTGACCCTGAAGTTCATCTGCACCACCGGCAAGCTGCCCGTGCCCTGG
CCCACCCTCGTGACCACCCTGACCTACGGCGTGCAGTGCTTCAGCCGCTACCCCGACCACATGAAGCAGC
ACGACTTCTTCAAGTCCGCCATGCCCGAAGGCTACGTCCAGGAGCGCACCATCTTCTTCAAGGACGACGG
CAACTACAAGACCCGCGCCGAGGTGAAGTTCGAGGGCGACACCCTGGTGAACCGCATTGAGCTGAAGGGC
ATCGACTTCAAGGAGGACGGCAACATCCTGGGGCACAAGCTGGAGTACAACTACAACAGCCACAACGTCT
ATATCATGGCCGACAAGCAGAAGAACGGCATCAAGGTGAACTTCAAGATCCGCCACAACATCGAGGACGG
CAGCGTGCAGCTCGCCGACCACTACCAGCAGAACACCCCCATCGGCGACGGCCCCGTGCTGCTGCCCGAC
AACCACTACCTGAGCACCCAGTCCGCCCTGAGCAAAGACCCCAACGAGAAGCGCGATCACATGGTCCTGC
TGGAGTTCGTGACCGCCGCCGGGATCACTCTCGGCATGGACGAGCTGTACAAGGCTAGCGGAGGCGGTGG
CTCAGGCGGAGGAGGGTCAGGAGGGGGAGGCAGTGGCGGGGGCGGCTCTGGAGGAGGGGGTTCTGGTGGT
GGTAGCTACGTAGATCTGAGCGGCCTGACCCTGCAGGAATTCAGCTCCCCGAAACGCCCTAAGCTGCTGC
GTGAATATTACGATTGGCTGGTTGATAACAGCTTTACCCCATATCTGGTGGTGGATGCCACATACCTGGG
CGTGAACGTGCCCGTGGAGTATGTGAAAGACGGTCAGATCGTGCTGAATCTGTCTGCAAGTGCGACCGGC
AACCTGCAACTGACAAATGATTTTATCCAGTTCAACGCCCAGTTTAAGGGCGTGTCTCGTGAACTGTATA
TCCCGATGGGTGCCGCTCTGGCCATTTACGCTCGCGAGAACGGCGATGGTGTGATGTTCGAACCAGAAGA
AATCTATGACGAGCTGAATATTGGTTAAACCGGTCCTAGATAAGTAATGATCATAATCAGCCATATCACA
TCTGTAGAGGTTTTACTTGCTTTAAAAAACCTCCCACACCTCCCCCTGAACCTGAAACATAAAATGAATG
CAATTGTTGTTGTTAACTTGTTTATTGCAGCTTATAATGGTTACAAATAAAGCAATAGCATCACAAATTT
CACAAATAAAGCATTTTTTTCACTGCATTCTAGTTGTGGTTTGTCCAAACTCATCAATGTATCTTATCAT
GTCTGGATCAATTCGTAATCATGTCATAGCTGTTTCCTGTGTGAAATTGTTATCCGCTCACAATTCCACA
CAACATACGAGCCGGAAGCATAAAGTGTAAAGCCTGGGGTGCCTAATGAGTGAGCTAACTCACATTAATT
GCGTTGCGCTCACTGCCCGCTTTCCAGTCGGGAAACCTGTCGTGCCAGCTGCATTAATGAATCGGCCAAC
GCGCGGGGAGAGGCGGTTTGCGTATTGGGCGCTCTTCCGCTTCCTCGCTCACTGACTCGCTGCGCTCGGT
CGTTCGGCTGCGGCGAGCGGTATCAGCTCACTCAAAGGCGGTAATACGGTTATCCACAGAATCAGGGGAT
AACGCAGGAAAGAACATGTGAGCAAAAGGCCAGCAAAAGGCCAGGAACCGTAAAAAGGCCGCGTTGCTGG
CGTTTTTCCATAGGCTCCGCCCCCCTGACGAGCATCACAAAAATCGACGCTCAAGTCAGAGGTGGCGAAA
CCCGACAGGACTATAAAGATACCAGGCGTTTCCCCCTGGAAGCTCCCTCGTGCGCTCTCCTGTTCCGACC
CTGCCGCTTACCGGATACCTGTCCGCCTTTCTCCCTTCGGGAAGCGTGGCGCTTTCTCATAGCTCACGCT
GTAGGTATCTCAGTTCGGTGTAGGTCGTTCGCTCCAAGCTGGGCTGTGTGCACGAACCCCCCGTTCAGCC
CGACCGCTGCGCCTTATCCGGTAACTATCGTCTTGAGTCCAACCCGGTAAGACACGACTTATCGCCACTG
GCAGCAGCCACTGGTAACAGGATTAGCAGAGCGAGGTATGTAGGCGGTGCTACAGAGTTCTTGAAGTGGT
GGCCTAACTACGGCTACACTAGAAGAACAGTATTTGGTATCTGCGCTCTGCTGAAGCCAGTTACCTTCGG
AAAAAGAGTTGGTAGCTCTTGATCCGGCAAACAAACCACCGCTGGTAGCGGTGGTTTTTTTGTTTGCAAG
CAGCAGATTACGCGCAGAAAAAAAGGATCTCAAGAAGATCCTTTGATCTTTTCTACGGGGTCTGACGCTC
AGTGGAACGAAAACTCACGTTAAGGGATTTTGGTCATGAGATTATCAAAAAGGATCTTCACCTAGATCCT
TTTAAATTAAAAATGAAGTTTTAAATCAATCTAAAGTATATATGAGTAAACTTGGTCTGACAGTTACCAA
TGCTTAATCAGTGAGGCACCTATCTCAGCGATCTGTCTATTTCGTTCATCCATAGTTGCCTGACTCCCCG
TCGTGTAGATAACTACGATACGGGAGGGCTTACCATCTGGCCCCAGTGCTGCAATGATACCGCGAGACCC
ACGCTCACCGGCTCCAGATTTATCAGCAATAAACCAGCCAGCCGGAAGGGCCGAGCGCAGAAGTGGTCCT
GCAACTTTATCCGCCTCCATCCAGTCTATTAATTGTTGCCGGGAAGCTAGAGTAAGTAGTTCGCCAGTTA
ATAGTTTGCGCAACGTTGTTGCCATTGCTACAGGCATCGTGGTGTCACGCTCGTCGTTTGGTATGGCTTC
ATTCAGCTCCGGTTCCCAACGATCAAGGCGAGTTACATGATCCCCCATGTTGTGCAAAAAAGCGGTTAGC
TCCTTCGGTCCTCCGATCGTTGTCAGAAGTAAGTTGGCCGCAGTGTTATCACTCATGGTTATGGCAGCAC
TGCATAATTCTCTTACTGTCATGCCATCCGTAAGATGCTTTTCTGTGACTGGTGAGTACTCAACCAAGTC
ATTCTGAGAATAGTGTATGCGGCGACCGAGTTGCTCTTGCCCGGCGTCAATACGGGATAATACCGCGCCA
CATAGCAGAACTTTAAAAGTGCTCATCATTGGAAAACGTTCTTCGGGGCGAAAACTCTCAAGGATCTTAC
CGCTGTTGAGATCCAGTTCGATGTAACCCACTCGTGCACCCAACTGATCTTCAGCATCTTTTACTTTCAC
CAGCGTTTCTGGGTGAGCAAAAACAGGAAGGCAAAATGCCGCAAAAAAGGGAATAAGGGCGACACGGAAA
TGTTGAATACTCATACTCTTCCTTTTTCAATATTATTGAAGCATTTATCAGGGTTATTGTCTCATGAGCG
GATACATATTTGAATGTATTTAGAAAAATAAACAAATAGGGGTTCCGCGCACATTTCCCCGAAAAGTGCC
ACCTGACGTCTAAGAAACCATTATTATCATGACATTAACCTATAAAAATAGGCGTATCACGAGGCCCTTT
CGTCTCGCGCGTTTCGGTGATGACGGTGAAAACCTCTGACACATGCAGCTCCCGGAGACGGTCACAGCTT
GTCTGTAAGCGGATGCCGGGAGCAGACAAGCCCGTCAGGGCGCGTCAGCGGGTGTTGGCGGGTGTCGGGG
CTGGCTTAACTATGCGGCATCAGAGCAGATTGTACTGAGAGTGCACCATATGCGGTGTGAAATACCGCAC
AGATGCGTAAGGAGAAAATACCGCATCAGGCGCCATTCGCCATTCAGGCTGCGCAACTGTTGGGAAGGGC
GATCGGTGCGGGCCTCTTCGCTATTACGCCAGCTGGCGAAAGGGGGATGTGCTGCAAGGCGATTAAGTTG
GGTAACGCCAGGGTTTTCCCAGTCACGACGTTGTAAAACGACGGCCAGTGCCAAGTTGGGATCTTTGCAT
TGGCCCACGGCTCTCAGGATGGGGATGCTCCCCTTCAGCACCCGGTTCCCCTTGGAAACTGATGGTCCTG
GCTCTGTGGCATGGCAGTGGCACTGTGAGGAGCCCCCTACCAGCAGCACACAGTGGGGTTGGCACTGCCA
CGCTCCGGATGCCGCGCTCTGATCCAACCCCATAATCAAGGGAACCCGAATTGCCCCATCATTGCCCCCA
CCACCCCCATCCTGCCGGGCCCTCACACCCCACGCTGCCTTCTGGTGACATTCCCCAGCCCAAACCCACG
GCTTCATGGCTACCGCGGGGCATTTCCCATTGCCGCCCCATTATCAGCTCTGCACACCTCCCGCTGTACC
CATGCCTCGTGGCTGCCCTTCTTTGACGTATAATCTTCTAATTAATACCCGGCCTTGTCAAAGTGGAGCA
CAAACGTTAATTAATTCCCCAGCAGGCAGGTAATTAACAGTGTGACTCCCTTTTTGCTGCGAGTGGGGCT
GATACAGAGAGATGTGGCACTATGGAGCCCACGGGGTCCTGGCACTGGGTGCCCACGGAGGTCCCCATGT
GCTGCAGTGTCACCGCCTCCGAGGAGACAGTATTGTCCCTGCGGTGTCCCTGCAGCTCAGCTCTGTCCAC
AGGGCCACCTCCAGTTTGGAGGGGACACAATGCAGCCCCGATGCAACCCATCCTCGCAGCATCCCAGGGA
CAAAGACCCCACTGCAAGACCGCACACAGGGCTGGGTCCCGCTCCCCTAATATCTACAGTGCTTCTTGCA
TGGCCCCTTAATCAATGCAGTTAATCAGCATGCGCTCATGCACCGCTCTGGAGCTGCAAAGCCCCTCGCA
GCGCTGCTCACCAACACCGCGCACCGCCCCGGCCCAGCCTGCAGCACGCGCTGCAAACAGGAAAGAAACA
AAATATTGCCCAAATGTAGGCAAAGGCATTCGGCTGCCTTGACCTCCGCCGGGCCGGGCCCTGCCTGACT
CAGCTCCTTACTCAGCGCTCGCTTCCTCCCTCCGGCTGCCACCGCCGCAGCGCACACCCTGACAAAGAGT
GGCCCTTAACGGGCTCTGAGGTGCACCCAGCAGTGCACTCAGCAGTCCAAGGGCCGGCCTGGAGGTTTGC
ACCGCTACGTGCTGACATTAGCATTGAACTTGGCCCTGGGTAGTGCTGCAGGCCGGGCGGGGTGGGTGTA
GAGAGTGCAGCGCGCGTTGCACCCGGTGCCCCTTCCCCTCCCTTGCATCCCAGCAGGCTGCACCCCAGCA
CCAGGCCCGTGCATGCATGCTCCTGGTGTTATTGCAGCCTGGTGCATGCATGCGTCTTGATGGTGCAGCG
CTGTGCATGCATCCTCCTTGGTGTGTAGCAGTCTAGTGCATGCATACCCCTCGGTGTTATTGCTGCTCTG
TGCACGCACGCTCATTGTATCACTTCATCCCAGTGCATGCACTCACACTGGAGCGATTGCTGCTCGGTGC
ACGCACACTCATTGTATCACTGCAGCTCAGTGGCTGCACGCACACCGGTGTTATTGCTGCTCGGTGCGTG
CATGCACATCAGTGTCGCTGCAGCTCAGTGCATGCACGCTCATTGCCCATCGCTATCCCTGCCTCTCCTG
CTGGCGCTCCCCGGGAGGTGACTTCAAGGGGACCGCAGGACCACCTCGGGGGTGGGGGGAGGGCTGCACA
CGCGGACCCCGCTCCCCCTCCCCAACAAAGCACTGTGGAATCAAAAAGGGGGGAGGGGGGATGGAGGGGC
GCGTCACACCCCCGCCCCACACCCTCACCTCGAGGTGAGCCCCACGTTCTGCTTCACTCTCCCCATCTCC
CCCCCCTCCCCACCCCCAATTTTGTATTTATTTATTTTTTAATTATTTTGTGCAGCGATGGGGGCGGGGG
GGGGGGGGGCGCGCGCCAGGCGGGGCGGGGCGGGGCGRGGGGCGGGGCGGGGCGAGGCGGAGAGGTGCGG
CGGCAGCCAATCAGAGCGGCGCGCTCCGAAAGTTTCCTTTTATGGCGAGGCGGCGGCGGCGGCGGCCCTA
TAAAAAGCGAAGCGCGCGGCGGGCGGG
